Addgene plasmid #77352: EPHA7 gRNA (BRDN0001145766)
Purpose: 3rd generation lentiviral gRNA plasmid targeting human EPHA7
Depositing lab: John Doench & David Root. Depositing organization: Broad Institute. Publication: Optimized sgRNA design to maximize activity and minimize off-target effects of CRISPR-Cas9. Doench JG, Fusi N, Sullender M, Hegde M, Vaimberg EW, Donovan KF, Smith I, Tothova Z, Wilen C, Orchard R, Virgin HW, Listgarten J, Root DE. Nat Biotechnol. 2016 Jan 18. doi: 10.1038/nbt.3437. PubMed 26780180.
Backbone
  Vector backbone: lentiGuide-Puro
  Backbone manufacturer: Zhang Lab (Addgene plasmid # 52963)
  Vector type: Mammalian Expression, Lentiviral, CRISPR
  Selectable markers: Puromycin
Growth in bacteria
  Bacterial resistance: Ampicillin, 100 μg/mL
  Growth temperature: 37°C
  Growth strain: DH5alpha
  Copy number: High Copy
Gene/Insert
  Gene/Insert name: EPHA7 (alt names: EPHA7; NM_001288629.1)
  gRNA/shRNA sequence: CTGACTTAAGCCGATCCCAG
  Species: H. sapiens (human)
  Entrez Gene: EPHA7 (a.k.a. EHK-3, EHK3, EK11, HEK11)
  Promoter: hU6
  Cloning method: Unknown
  Sequencing primers: 5′ U6-F; 3′ pS2-R
Terms and licenses: Academic/Nonprofit Terms; Industry Terms: Not Available to Industry
Depositor comments: The gRNA was designed to target the following Genbank reference sequence(s): NM_001288629.1,NM_004440.3. Note that this plasmid does NOT contain Cas9. It should be used in conjunction with lentiCas9-Blast (Addgene #52962) or otherwise with cell lines already expressing Cas9. Browse the full kinome gRNA library at http://www.addgene.org/pooled-library/broadgpp-human-kinome/ or visit http://www.broadinstitute.org/rnai/public/ for detailed protocols and information.
How to cite: EPHA7 gRNA (BRDN0001145766) was a gift from John Doench & David Root (Addgene plasmid # 77352 ; http://n2t.net/addgene:77352 ; RRID:Addgene_77352)
