[The description below was written by a language model from this plasmid's Addgene catalogue record and pLannotate feature annotations shown in this document.]
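Description:
EPHA7 gRNA (BRDN0001145766) is a third-generation lentiviral guide RNA plasmid built on the lentiGuide-Puro backbone and designed to direct Streptococcus pyogenes Cas9 to the human EPHA7 gene, which encodes an Eph-family receptor tyrosine kinase. It belongs to a set of guides targeting the human kinome. In bacteria it is maintained as a high-copy plasmid through a ColE1/pUC-type origin and selected with ampicillin via the β-lactamase gene. An f1 origin, an SV40 origin and remnants of a lac/T7/T3 cloning region are also annotated in the 8.3 kb assembled sequence.

The transfer cassette is framed by an RSV promoter fused to a truncated HIV-1 5' LTR, which allows Tat-independent production of the genomic RNA, and by a ΔU3 self-inactivating 3' LTR followed by an SV40 polyadenylation signal. Between them lie the Ψ packaging signal with a partial gag sequence, the Rev response element for nuclear export of the unspliced genome, and a cPPT/CTS element that aids nuclear import. The human U6 RNA polymerase III promoter drives the EPHA7-specific 20-nucleotide spacer joined to the Cas9 gRNA scaffold. Downstream, an EF-1α core promoter with its intron A expresses puromycin N-acetyltransferase for selection of transduced mammalian cells, and a WPRE enhances transcript expression.

The plasmid does not encode Cas9, so it is meant to be used with a separate Cas9 lentiviral vector or in cells that already express Cas9. It is typically used for knockout or loss-of-function studies of EPHA7.
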