Features (pLannotate 1.2.2; 29 found; start..end, strand, type, name):
     14..80      +  CDS            small t antigen (fragment): SV40 (simian virus 40) small t antigen
    106..317     +  promoter       EF-1α core promoter: core promoter for human elongation factor EF-1α
    318..1256    +  intron         EF-1α intron A: intron upstream of the start codon of human EF-1α
   1278..1877    +  CDS            PuroR (fragment): puromycin N-acetyltransferase; pac from Streptomyces; confers resistance to puromycin
   1893..2481    +  misc_feature   WPRE: woodchuck hepatitis virus posttranscriptional regulatory element
   2532..2551    +  misc_feature   cPPT/CTS (fragment): central polypurine tract and central termination sequence of HIV-1
   2553..2786    +  LTR            3' LTR (ΔU3): self-inactivating 3' long terminal repeat (LTR) from HIV-1
   2864..2985    +  polyA_signal   SV40 poly(A) signal: SV40 polyadenylation signal
   3025..3160    +  rep_origin     SV40 ori: SV40 origin of replication
   3181..3199    -  promoter       T7 promoter: promoter for bacteriophage T7 RNA polymerase
   3207..3362    +  CDS            lacZα (fragment): LacZα fragment of β-galactosidase; lacZ fragment
   3367..3795    +  rep_origin     f1 ori (sequence partly withheld): f1 bacteriophage origin of replication; arrow indicates direction of (+) strand synthesis
   3848..3952    +  promoter       AmpR promoter: bla
   3953..4813    +  CDS            AmpR: β-lactamase; bla; confers resistance to ampicillin, carbenicillin, and related antibiotics
   4984..5572    +  rep_origin     ori: high-copy-number ColE1/pMB1/pBR322/pUC origin of replication
   5755..5847    +  CDS            lacI (fragment): lac repressor; lacI; The lac repressor binds to the lac operator to inhibit transcription in E. coli. This inhibition can be relieved by adding lactose or isopropyl-β-D-thiogalactopyranoside (IPTG).
   5860..5881    +  protein_bind   CAP binding site: CAP binding activates transcription in the presence of cAMP. E. coli catabolite activator protein
   5896..5926    +  promoter       lac promoter: promoter for the E. coli lac operon
   5934..5950    +  protein_bind   lac operator: The lac repressor binds to the lac operator to inhibit transcription in E. coli. This inhibition can be relieved by adding lactose or isopropyl-β-D-thiogalactopyranoside (IPTG). lac repressor encoded by lacI
   5995..6013    +  promoter       T3 promoter: promoter for bacteriophage T3 RNA polymerase
   6041..6267    +  promoter       RSV promoter: Rous sarcoma virus enhancer/promoter
   6268..6448    +  LTR            5' LTR (truncated): truncated 5' long terminal repeat (LTR) from HIV-1
   6495..6620    +  misc_feature   HIV-1 Ψ: packaging signal of human immunodeficiency virus type 1
   6604..6967    +  CDS            HIV-1 gag (fragment): gag protein from human immunodeficiency virus 1; gag
   7113..7346    +  misc_feature   RRE: The Rev response element (RRE) of HIV-1 allows for Rev-dependent mRNA export from the nucleus to the cytoplasm.
   7723..7749    +  CDS            Rev (fragment): human immunodeficiency virus 1 (HIV-1) Rev protein; rev; enhances nuclear export of unspliced and incompletely spliced viral mRNAs
   7753..7993    +  promoter       U6 promoter: RNA polymerase III promoter for human U6 snRNA
   8023..8098    +  misc_RNA       gRNA scaffold: guide RNA scaffold for the Streptococcus pyogenes CRISPR/Cas9 system
   8154..8271    +  misc_feature   cPPT/CTS: central polypurine tract and central termination sequence of HIV-1
>Addgene plasmid #77352 | EPHA7 gRNA (BRDN0001145766) | addgene full sequence | sequence record 187596 | Addgene Assembled Sequence
CCCGGGTGCAAAGATGGATAAAGTTTTAAACAGAGAGGAATCTTTGCAGCTAATGGACCTTCTAGGTCTT
GAAAGGAGTGGGAATTGGCTCCGGTGCCCGTCAGTGGGCAGAGCGCACATCGCCCACAGTCCCCGAGAAG
TTGGGGGGAGGGGTCGGCAATTGATCCGGTGCCTAGAGAAGGTGGCGCGGGGTAAACTGGGAAAGTGATG
TCGTGTACTGGCTCCGCCTTTTTCCCGAGGGTGGGGGAGAACCGTATATAAGTGCAGTAGTCGCCGTGAA
CGTTCTTTTTCGCAACGGGTTTGCCGCCAGAACACAGGTAAGTGCCGTGTGTGGTTCCCGCGGGCCTGGC
CTCTTTACGGGTTATGGCCCTTGCGTGCCTTGAATTACTTCCACCTGGCTGCAGTACGTGATTCTTGATC
CCGAGCTTCGGGTTGGAAGTGGGTGGGAGAGTTCGAGGCCTTGCGCTTAAGGAGCCCCTTCGCCTCGTGC
TTGAGTTGAGGCCTGGCCTGGGCGCTGGGGCCGCCGCGTGCGAATCTGGTGGCACCTTCGCGCCTGTCTC
GCTGCTTTCGATAAGTCTCTAGCCATTTAAAATTTTTGATGACCTGCTGCGACGCTTTTTTTCTGGCAAG
ATAGTCTTGTAAATGCGGGCCAAGATCTGCACACTGGTATTTCGGTTTTTGGGGCCGCGGGCGGCGACGG
GGCCCGTGCGTCCCAGCGCACATGTTCGGCGAGGCGGGGCCTGCGAGCGCGGCCACCGAGAATCGGACGG
GGGTAGTCTCAAGCTGGCCGGCCTGCTCTGGTGCCTGGCCTCGCGCCGCCGTGTATCGCCCCGCCCTGGG
CGGCAAGGCTGGCCCGGTCGGCACCAGTTGCGTGAGCGGAAAGATGGCCGCTTCCCGGCCCTGCTGCAGG
GAGCTCAAAATGGAGGACGCGGCGCTCGGGAGAGCGGGCGGGTGAGTCACCCACACAAAGGAAAAGGGCC
TTTCCGTCCTCAGCCGTCGCTTCATGTGACTCCACGGAGTACCGGGCGCCGTCCAGGCACCTCGATTAGT
TCTCGAGCTTTTGGAGTACGTCGTCTTTAGGTTGGGGGGAGGGGTTTTATGCGATGGAGTTTCCCCACAC
TGAGTGGGTGGAGACTGAAGTTAGGCCAGCTTGGCACTTGATGTAATTCTCCTTGGAATTTGCCCTTTTT
GAGTTTGGATCTTGGTTCATTCTCAAGCCTCAGACAGTGGTTCAAAGTTTTTTTCTTCCATTTCAGGTGT
CGTGACGTACGGCCACCATGACCGAGTACAAGCCCACGGTGCGCCTCGCCACCCGCGACGACGTCCCCAG
GGCCGTACGCACCCTCGCCGCCGCGTTCGCCGACTACCCCGCCACGCGCCACACCGTCGATCCGGACCGC
CACATCGAGCGGGTCACCGAGCTGCAAGAACTCTTCCTCACGCGCGTCGGGCTCGACATCGGCAAGGTGT
GGGTCGCGGACGACGGCGCCGCCGTGGCGGTCTGGACCACGCCGGAGAGCGTCGAAGCGGGGGCGGTGTT
CGCCGAGATCGGCCCGCGCATGGCCGAGTTGAGCGGTTCCCGGCTGGCCGCGCAGCAACAGATGGAAGGC
CTCCTGGCGCCGCACCGGCCCAAGGAGCCCGCGTGGTTCCTGGCCACCGTCGGAGTCTCGCCCGACCACC
AGGGCAAGGGTCTGGGCAGCGCCGTCGTGCTCCCCGGAGTGGAGGCGGCCGAGCGCGCCGGGGTGCCCGC
CTTCCTGGAGACCTCCGCGCCCCGCAACCTCCCCTTCTACGAGCGGCTCGGCTTCACCGTCACCGCCGAC
GTCGAGGTGCCCGAAGGACCGCGCACCTGGTGCATGACCCGCAAGCCCGGTGCCTGAACGCGTTAAGTCG
ACAATCAACCTCTGGATTACAAAATTTGTGAAAGATTGACTGGTATTCTTAACTATGTTGCTCCTTTTAC
GCTATGTGGATACGCTGCTTTAATGCCTTTGTATCATGCTATTGCTTCCCGTATGGCTTTCATTTTCTCC
TCCTTGTATAAATCCTGGTTGCTGTCTCTTTATGAGGAGTTGTGGCCCGTTGTCAGGCAACGTGGCGTGG
TGTGCACTGTGTTTGCTGACGCAACCCCCACTGGTTGGGGCATTGCCACCACCTGTCAGCTCCTTTCCGG
GACTTTCGCTTTCCCCCTCCCTATTGCCACGGCGGAACTCATCGCCGCCTGCCTTGCCCGCTGCTGGACA
GGGGCTCGGCTGTTGGGCACTGACAATTCCGTGGTGTTGTCGGGGAAATCATCGTCCTTTCCTTGGCTGC
TCGCCTGTGTTGCCACCTGGATTCTGCGCGGGACGTCCTTCTGCTACGTCCCTTCGGCCCTCAATCCAGC
GGACCTTCCTTCCCGCGGCCTGCTGCCGGCTCTGCGGCCTCTTCCGCGTCTTCGCCTTCGCCCTCAGACG
AGTCGGATCTCCCTTTGGGCCGCCTCCCCGCGTCGACTTTAAGACCAATGACTTACAAGGCAGCTGTAGA
TCTTAGCCACTTTTTAAAAGAAAAGGGGGGACTGGAAGGGCTAATTCACTCCCAACGAAGACAAGATCTG
CTTTTTGCTTGTACTGGGTCTCTCTGGTTAGACCAGATCTGAGCCTGGGAGCTCTCTGGCTAACTAGGGA
ACCCACTGCTTAAGCCTCAATAAAGCTTGCCTTGAGTGCTTCAAGTAGTGTGTGCCCGTCTGTTGTGTGA
CTCTGGTAACTAGAGATCCCTCAGACCCTTTTAGTCAGTGTGGAAAATCTCTAGCAGTACGTATAGTAGT
TCATGTCATCTTATTATTCAGTATTTATAACTTGCAAAGAAATGAATATCAGAGAGTGAGAGGAACTTGT
TTATTGCAGCTTATAATGGTTACAAATAAAGCAATAGCATCACAAATTTCACAAATAAAGCATTTTTTTC
ACTGCATTCTAGTTGTGGTTTGTCCAAACTCATCAATGTATCTTATCATGTCTGGCTCTAGCTATCCCGC
CCCTAACTCCGCCCATCCCGCCCCTAACTCCGCCCAGTTCCGCCCATTCTCCGCCCCATGGCTGACTAAT
TTTTTTTATTTATGCAGAGGCCGAGGCCGCCTCGGCCTCTGAGCTATTCCAGAAGTAGTGAGGAGGCTTT
TTTGGAGGCCTAGGGACGTACCCAATTCGCCCTATAGTGAGTCGTATTACGCGCGCTCACTGGCCGTCGT
TTTACAACGTCGTGACTGGGAAAACCCTGGCGTTACCCAACTTAATCGCCTTGCAGCACATCCCCCTTTC
GCCAGCTGGCGTAATAGCGAAGAGGCCCGCACCGATCGCCCTTCCCAACAGTTGCGCAGCCTGAATGGCG
AATGGG
[124 nt withheld, positions 3367-3490]
C
[91 nt withheld, positions 3492-3582]
A
[49 nt withheld, positions 3584-3632]
CCTTTGACGTTGGAGTCCACGTTCTTT
[37 nt withheld, positions 3660-3696]
ACCCTATCTCGGTCTATTCTTTTGATTTATAAGGGATTTTGCCGATTTCGGCCTATTGGTTAAAAAATGA
GCTGATTTAACAAAAATTTAACGCGAATTTTAACAAAATATTAACGCTTACAATTTAGGTGGCACTTTTC
GGGGAAATGTGCGCGGAACCCCTATTTGTTTATTTTTCTAAATACATTCAAATATGTATCCGCTCATGAG
ACAATAACCCTGATAAATGCTTCAATAATATTGAAAAAGGAAGAGTATGAGTATTCAACATTTCCGTGTC
GCCCTTATTCCCTTTTTTGCGGCATTTTGCCTTCCTGTTTTTGCTCACCCAGAAACGCTGGTGAAAGTAA
AAGATGCTGAAGATCAGTTGGGTGCACGAGTGGGTTACATCGAACTGGATCTCAACAGCGGTAAGATCCT
TGAGAGTTTTCGCCCCGAAGAACGTTTTCCAATGATGAGCACTTTTAAAGTTCTGCTATGTGGCGCGGTA
TTATCCCGTATTGACGCCGGGCAAGAGCAACTCGGTCGCCGCATACACTATTCTCAGAATGACTTGGTTG
AGTACTCACCAGTCACAGAAAAGCATCTTACGGATGGCATGACAGTAAGAGAATTATGCAGTGCTGCCAT
AACCATGAGTGATAACACTGCGGCCAACTTACTTCTGACAACGATCGGAGGACCGAAGGAGCTAACCGCT
TTTTTGCACAACATGGGGGATCATGTAACTCGCCTTGATCGTTGGGAACCGGAGCTGAATGAAGCCATAC
CAAACGACGAGCGTGACACCACGATGCCTGTAGCAATGGCAACAACGTTGCGCAAACTATTAACTGGCGA
ACTACTTACTCTAGCTTCCCGGCAACAATTAATAGACTGGATGGAGGCGGATAAAGTTGCAGGACCACTT
CTGCGCTCGGCCCTTCCGGCTGGCTGGTTTATTGCTGATAAATCTGGAGCCGGTGAGCGTGGGTCTCGCG
GTATCATTGCAGCACTGGGGCCAGATGGTAAGCCCTCCCGTATCGTAGTTATCTACACGACGGGGAGTCA
GGCAACTATGGATGAACGAAATAGACAGATCGCTGAGATAGGTGCCTCACTGATTAAGCATTGGTAACTG
TCAGACCAAGTTTACTCATATATACTTTAGATTGATTTAAAACTTCATTTTTAATTTAAAAGGATCTAGG
TGAAGATCCTTTTTGATAATCTCATGACCAAAATCCCTTAACGTGAGTTTTCGTTCCACTGAGCGTCAGA
CCCCGTAGAAAAGATCAAAGGATCTTCTTGAGATCCTTTTTTTCTGCGCGTAATCTGCTGCTTGCAAACA
AAAAAACCACCGCTACCAGCGGTGGTTTGTTTGCCGGATCAAGAGCTACCAACTCTTTTTCCGAAGGTAA
CTGGCTTCAGCAGAGCGCAGATACCAAATACTGTTCTTCTAGTGTAGCCGTAGTTAGGCCACCACTTCAA
GAACTCTGTAGCACCGCCTACATACCTCGCTCTGCTAATCCTGTTACCAGTGGCTGCTGCCAGTGGCGAT
AAGTCGTGTCTTACCGGGTTGGACTCAAGACGATAGTTACCGGATAAGGCGCAGCGGTCGGGCTGAACGG
GGGGTTCGTGCACACAGCCCAGCTTGGAGCGAACGACCTACACCGAACTGAGATACCTACAGCGTGAGCT
ATGAGAAAGCGCCACGCTTCCCGAAGGGAGAAAGGCGGACAGGTATCCGGTAAGCGGCAGGGTCGGAACA
GGAGAGCGCACGAGGGAGCTTCCAGGGGGAAACGCCTGGTATCTTTATAGTCCTGTCGGGTTTCGCCACC
TCTGACTTGAGCGTCGATTTTTGTGATGCTCGTCAGGGGGGCGGAGCCTATGGAAAAACGCCAGCAACGC
GGCCTTTTTACGGTTCCTGGCCTTTTGCTGGCCTTTTGCTCACATGTTCTTTCCTGCGTTATCCCCTGAT
TCTGTGGATAACCGTATTACCGCCTTTGAGTGAGCTGATACCGCTCGCCGCAGCCGAACGACCGAGCGCA
GCGAGTCAGTGAGCGAGGAAGCGGAAGAGCGCCCAATACGCAAACCGCCTCTCCCCGCGCGTTGGCCGAT
TCATTAATGCAGCTGGCACGACAGGTTTCCCGACTGGAAAGCGGGCAGTGAGCGCAACGCAATTAATGTG
AGTTAGCTCACTCATTAGGCACCCCAGGCTTTACACTTTATGCTTCCGGCTCGTATGTTGTGTGGAATTG
TGAGCGGATAACAATTTCACACAGGAAACAGCTATGACCATGATTACGCCAAGCGCGCAATTAACCCTCA
CTAAAGGGAACAAAAGCTGGAGCTGCAAGCTTAATGTAGTCTTATGCAATACTCTTGTAGTCTTGCAACA
TGGTAACGATGAGTTAGCAACATGCCTTACAAGGAGAGAAAAAGCACCGTGCATGCCGATTGGTGGAAGT
AAGGTGGTACGATCGTGCCTTATTAGGAAGGCAACAGACGGGTCTGACATGGATTGGACGAACCACTGAA
TTGCCGCATTGCAGAGATATTGTATTTAAGTGCCTAGCTCGATACATAAACGGGTCTCTCTGGTTAGACC
AGATCTGAGCCTGGGAGCTCTCTGGCTAACTAGGGAACCCACTGCTTAAGCCTCAATAAAGCTTGCCTTG
AGTGCTTCAAGTAGTGTGTGCCCGTCTGTTGTGTGACTCTGGTAACTAGAGATCCCTCAGACCCTTTTAG
TCAGTGTGGAAAATCTCTAGCAGTGGCGCCCGAACAGGGACTTGAAAGCGAAAGGGAAACCAGAGGAGCT
CTCTCGACGCAGGACTCGGCTTGCTGAAGCGCGCACGGCAAGAGGCGAGGGGCGGCGACTGGTGAGTACG
CCAAAAATTTTGACTAGCGGAGGCTAGAAGGAGAGAGATGGGTGCGAGAGCGTCAGTATTAAGCGGGGGA
GAATTAGATCGCGATGGGAAAAAATTCGGTTAAGGCCAGGGGGAAAGAAAAAATATAAATTAAAACATAT
AGTATGGGCAAGCAGGGAGCTAGAACGATTCGCAGTTAATCCTGGCCTGTTAGAAACATCAGAAGGCTGT
AGACAAATACTGGGACAGCTACAACCATCCCTTCAGACAGGATCAGAAGAACTTAGATCATTATATAATA
CAGTAGCAACCCTCTATTGTGTGCATCAAAGGATAGAGATAAAAGACACCAAGGAAGCTTTAGACAAGAT
AGAGGAAGAGCAAAACAAAAGTAAGACCACCGCACAGCAAGCGGCCGCTGATCTTCAGACCTGGAGGAGG
AGATATGAGGGACAATTGGAGAAGTGAATTATATAAATATAAAGTAGTAAAAATTGAACCATTAGGAGTA
GCACCCACCAAGGCAAAGAGAAGAGTGGTGCAGAGAGAAAAAAGAGCAGTGGGAATAGGAGCTTTGTTCC
TTGGGTTCTTGGGAGCAGCAGGAAGCACTATGGGCGCAGCGTCAATGACGCTGACGGTACAGGCCAGACA
ATTATTGTCTGGTATAGTGCAGCAGCAGAACAATTTGCTGAGGGCTATTGAGGCGCAACAGCATCTGTTG
CAACTCACAGTCTGGGGCATCAAGCAGCTCCAGGCAAGAATCCTGGCTGTGGAAAGATACCTAAAGGATC
AACAGCTCCTGGGGATTTGGGGTTGCTCTGGAAAACTCATTTGCACCACTGCTGTGCCTTGGAATGCTAG
TTGGAGTAATAAATCTCTGGAACAGATTTGGAATCACACGACCTGGATGGAGTGGGACAGAGAAATTAAC
AATTACACAAGCTTAATACACTCCTTAATTGAAGAATCGCAAAACCAGCAAGAAAAGAATGAACAAGAAT
TATTGGAATTAGATAAATGGGCAAGTTTGTGGAATTGGTTTAACATAACAAATTGGCTGTGGTATATAAA
ATTATTCATAATGATAGTAGGAGGCTTGGTAGGTTTAAGAATAGTTTTTGCTGTACTTTCTATAGTGAAT
AGAGTTAGGCAGGGATATTCACCATTATCGTTTCAGACCCACCTCCCAACCCCGAGGGGACCCAGAGAGG
GCCTATTTCCCATGATTCCTTCATATTTGCATATACGATACAAGGCTGTTAGAGAGATAATTAGAATTAA
TTTGACTGTAAACACAAAGATATTAGTACAAAATACGTGACGTAGAAAGTAATAATTTCTTGGGTAGTTT
GCAGTTTTAAAATTATGTTTTAAAATGGACTATCATATGCTTACCGTAACTTGAAAGTATTTCGATTTCT
TGGCTTTATATATCTTGTGGAAAGGACGAAACACCGCTGACTTAAGCCGATCCCAGGTTTTAGAGCTAGA
AATAGCAAGTTAAAATAAGGCTAGTCCGTTATCAACTTGAAAAAGTGGCACCGAGTCGGTGCTTTTTTAA
GCTTGGCGTAACTAGATCTTGAGACAAATGGCAGTATTCATCCACAATTTTAAAAGAAAAGGGGGGATTG
GGGGGTACAGTGCAGGGGAAAGAATAGTAGACATAATAGCAACAGACATACAAACTAAAGAATTACAAAA
ACAAATTACAAAAATTCAAAATTTTCGGGTTTATTACAGGGACAGCAGAGATCCACTTTGGCGCCGGCTC
GAGGGGG
