>Addgene plasmid #77352 | EPHA7 gRNA (BRDN0001145766) | depositor partial sequence | sequence record 144812 | Target Sequence
CTGACTTAAGCCGATCCCAG
