>Addgene plasmid #77352 | EPHA7 gRNA (BRDN0001145766) | addgene partial sequence | sequence record 187595 | hU6-F
GTAGAAAGTAATAATTTCTTGGGTAGTTTGCAGTTTTAAAATTATGTTTTAAAATGGACTATCATATGCT
TACCGTAACTTGAAAGTATTTCGATTTCTTGGCTTTATATATCTTGTGGAAAGGACGAAACACCGCTGAC
TTAAGCCGATCCCAGGTTTTAGAGCTAGAAATAGCAAGTTAAAATAAGGCTAGTCCGTTATCAACTTGAA
AAAGTGGCACCGAGTCGGTGCTTTTTTAAGCTTGGCGTAACTAGATCTTGAGACAAATGGCAGTATTCAT
CCACAATTTTAAAAGAAAAGGGGGGATTGGGGGGTACAGTGCAGGGGAAAGAATAGTAGACATAATAGCA
ACAGACATACAAACTAAAGAATTACAAAAACAAATTACAAAAATTCAAAATTTTCGGGTTTATTACAGGG
ACAGCAGAGATCCACTTTGGCGCCGGCTCGAGGGGGCCCGGGTGCAAAGATGGATAAAGTTTTAAACAGA
GAGGAATCTTTGCAGCTAATGGACCTTCTAGGTCTTGAAAGGAGTGGGAATTGGCTCCGGTGCCCGTCAG
TGGGCAGAGC
